>Addgene plasmid #105402 | pAGM16456 | addgene full sequence | sequence record 207053 | Addgene NGS Result
TTTCGGGGAAATGTGCGCGGAACCCCTATTTGTTTATTTTTCTAAATACATTCAAATATGTATCCGCTCA
TGAGACAATAACCCTGATAAATGCTTCAATAATATTGAAAAAGGAAGAGTATGCGCTCACGCAACTGGTC
CAGAACCTTGACCGAACGCAGCGGTGGTAACGGCGCAGTGGCGGTTTTCATGGCTTGTTATGACTGTTTT
TTTTTGGGGTACAGTCTATGCCTCGGGCATCCAAGCAGCAAGCGCGTTACGCCGTGGGTCGATGTTTGAT
GTTATGGAGCAGCAACGATGTTACGCAGCAGGGCAGTCGCCCTAAAACAAAGTTAAACATCATGAGGGAA
GCGGTGATCGCCGAAGTATCGACTCAACTATCAGAGGTAGTTGGCGTCATCGAGCGCCATCTCGAACCGA
CGTTGCTGGCCGTACATTTGTACGGCTCCGCAGTGGATGGCGGCCTGAAGCCACACAGCGATATTGATTT
GCTGGTTACGGTGACCGTAAGGCTTGATGAAACAACGCGGCGAGCTTTGATCAACGACCTTTTGGAAACT
TCGGCTTCCCCTGGAGAGAGCGAGATTCTCCGCGCTGTAGAAGTCACCATTGTTGTGCACGACGACATCA
TTCCGTGGCGTTATCCAGCTAAGCGCGAACTGCAATTTGGAGAATGGCAGCGCAATGACATTCTTGCAGG
TATCTTCGAGCCAGCCACGATCGACATTGATCTGGCTATCTTGCTGACAAAAGCAAGAGAACATAGCGTT
GCCTTGGTAGGTCCAGCGGCGGAGGAACTCTTTGATCCGGTTCCTGAACAGGATCTATTTGAGGCGCTAA
ATGAAACCTTAACGCTATGGAACTCGCCGCCCGACTGGGCTGGCGATGAGCGAAATGTAGTGCTTACGTT
GTCCCGCATTTGGTACAGCGCAGTAACCGGCAAAATCGCGCCGAAGGATGTCGCTGCCGACTGGGCAATG
GAGCGCCTGCCGGCCCAGTATCAGCCCGTCATACTTGAAGCTAGACAGGCTTATCTTGGACAAGAAGAAG
ATCGCTTGGCCTCGCGCGCAGATCAGTTGGAAGAATTTGTCCATTACGTAAAAGGCGAGATCACCAAGGT
AGTCGGCAAATAACTGTCAGACCAAGTTTACTCATATATACTTTAGATTGATTTAAAACTTCATTTTTAA
TTTAAAAGGATCTAGGTGAAGATCCTTTTTGATAATCTCATGACCAAAATCCCTTAACGTGAGTTTTCGT
TCCACTGAGCGTCAGACCCCGTAGAAAAGATCAAAGGATCTTCTTGAGATCCTTTTTTTCTGCGCGTAAT
CTGCTGCTTGCAAACAAAAAAACCACCGCTACCAGCGGTGGTTTGTTTGCCGGATCAAGAGCTACCAACT
CTTTTTCCGAAGGTAACTGGCTTCAGCAGAGCGCAGATACCAAATACTGTTCTTCTAGTGTAGCCGTAGT
TAGGCCACCACTTCAAGAACTCTGTAGCACCGCCTACATACCTCGCTCTGCTAATCCTGTTACCAGTGGC
TGCTGCCAGTGGCGATAAGTCGTGTCTTACCGGGTTGGACTCAAGACGATAGTTACCGGATAAGGCGCAG
CGGTCGGGCTGAACGGGGGGTTCGTGCACACAGCCCAGCTTGGAGCGAACGACCTACACCGAACTGAGAT
ACCTACAGCGTGAGCTATGAGAAAGCGCCACGCTTCCCGAAGGGAGAAAGGCGGACAGGTATCCGGTAAG
CGGCAGGGTCGGAACAGGAGAGCGCACGAGGGAGCTTCCAGGGGGAAACGCCTGGTATCTTTATAGTCCT
GTCGGGTTTCGCCACCTCTGACTTGAGCGTCGATTTTTGTGATGCTCGTCAGGGGGGCGGAGCCTATGGA
AAAACGCCAGCAACGCGGCCTTTTTACGGTTCCTGGCCTTTTGCTGGCCTTTTGCTCACATGTTCTTTCC
TGCGTTATCCCCTGATTCTGTGGATAACCGTATTACCGCCTTTGAGTGAGCTGATACCGCTCGCCGCAGC
CGAACGACCGAGCGCAGCGAGTCAGTGAGCGAGGAAGCGGAAGAGCGCCCAATACGCAAACCGCCTCTCC
CCGCGCGTTGGCCGATTCATTAATCACTCTGTGGTCTCACCATGGGCAGCCATCACCACCATCATCACAG
CGGGATGCTACAACTCCCACCTCTAGAGCGCTTGACACTGGACGGAATGTGAGACCACGAAGTGGCTCTT
CAGTGGACGAAAGGGCCTCGTGATACGCCTATTTTTATAGGTTAATGTCATGATAATAATGGTTTCTTAG
ACGTCAGGTGGCACT
Features (pLannotate 1.2.2; 6 found; start..end, strand, type, name):
     16..120     +  promoter       AmpR promoter: bla
    111..191     -  CDS            int (fragment): INT2_ECOLX - Protein inferred from homology: Swiss-Prot protein existence level 3. Putative integrase believed to be involved in the insertion of antibiotic resistance genes into plasmids and transposons. From Escherichia coli.
    279..335     +  CDS            GmR (fragment): gentamycin acetyltransferase; aacC1; confers resistance to gentamycin
    342..1130    +  CDS            aadA: S3AD_ECOLX - Experimental evidence at protein level: Swiss-Prot protein existence level 1. Mediates bacterial resistance to the antibiotics streptomycin and spectinomycin. From Escherichia coli.
   1304..1892    +  rep_origin     ori: high-copy-number ColE1/pMB1/pBR322/pUC origin of replication
   2075..2124    +  CDS            lacI (fragment): lac repressor; lacI; The lac repressor binds to the lac operator to inhibit transcription in E. coli. This inhibition can be relieved by adding lactose or isopropyl-β-D-thiogalactopyranoside (IPTG).
