[The description below was written by a language model from this plasmid's Addgene catalogue record and pLannotate feature annotations shown in this document.]
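Description:
pAGM16456 is a small (about 2.3 kb) Modular Cloning (MoClo) level 0 part plasmid from a published extension of the plant parts toolkit. It is built on the pAGM1276 backbone. It is a bacterial storage and donor vector rather than an expression construct: it replicates in E. coli from a high-copy ColE1/pUC-type origin and is selected with spectinomycin through the aadA gene. An AmpR (bla) promoter annotation lies upstream of aadA and probably drives it. The short integrase, gentamicin acetyltransferase and lacI fragments found by automated annotation are most likely non-functional remnants of the resistance cassette and backbone assembly.

The payload is a synthetic module named 6xHis-NES(Rev). It combines a hexahistidine tag, used for affinity purification and immunodetection, with a nuclear export signal that the name attributes to Rev, presumably the HIV-1 Rev protein. The feature table does not annotate this insert, which is short and would occupy the unannotated region between the origin and the start of the record. Internal BsaI and BpiI recognition sites were removed so that the part is compatible with Golden Gate assembly. The module was inserted through BpiI sites that were destroyed during cloning. In the MoClo system such parts are normally released with BsaI for ordered assembly into level 1 transcription units, although the record does not state the flanking overhangs or the exact position of the tag (N- or C-terminal).

The part carries no promoter or terminator of its own. Its expected use is as a fusion tag that directs a protein of interest out of the nucleus while allowing His-based detection or purification, for example in protein localisation studies in plants.
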