Addgene plasmid #105402: pAGM16456
Purpose: Synthetic biology
Depositing lab: Johannes Stuttmann. Depositing organization: Martin-Luther-Universitaet Halle-Wittenberg. Publication: Peripheral infrastructure vectors and an extended set of plant parts for the Modular Cloning system. Gantner J, Ordon J, Ilse T, Kretschmer C, Gruetzner R, Lofke C, Dagdas Y, Burstenbinder K, Marillonnet S, Stuttmann J. PLoS One. 2018 May 30;13(5):e0197185. doi: 10.1371/journal.pone.0197185. eCollection 2018. PubMed 29847550.
Backbone
  Vector backbone: pAGM1276 (Engler et al., 2014)
  Vector type: Synthetic Biology
Growth in bacteria
  Bacterial resistance: Spectinomycin, 50 μg/mL
  Growth temperature: 37°C
  Growth strain: DH5alpha
  Copy number: High Copy
Gene/Insert
  Gene/Insert name: 6xHis-NES(Rev)
  Species: Synthetic
  Mutation: BsaI/ BpiI restriction sites removed
  Cloning method: Restriction Enzyme; 5′ cloning site BpiI (destroyed during cloning); 3′ cloning site BpiI (destroyed during cloning)
  Sequencing primers: 5′ CTTTGAGTGAGCTGATACCG; 3′ GGGTTCCGCGCACATTTC
Terms and licenses: Academic/Nonprofit Terms; Industry Terms: Not Available to Industry
How to cite: pAGM16456 was a gift from Johannes Stuttmann (Addgene plasmid # 105402 ; http://n2t.net/addgene:105402 ; RRID:Addgene_105402)
